>Addgene plasmid #213353 | NPS-DuET | addgene full sequence | sequence record 430876 | Addgene NGS Result
ATCTAGGTGAAGATCCTTTTTGATAATCTCATGACCAAAATCCCTTAACGTGAGTTTTCGTTCCACTGAG
CGTCAGACCCCGTAGAAAAGATCAAAGGATCTTCTTGAGATCCTTTTTTTCTGCGCGTAATCTGCTGCTT
GCAAACAAAAAAACCACCGCTACCAGCGGTGGTTTGTTTGCCGGATCAAGAGCTACCAACTCTTTTTCCG
AAGGTAACTGGCTTCAGCAGAGCGCAGATACCAAATACCGTTCTTCTAGTGTAGCCGTAGTTAGGCCACC
ACTTCAAGAACTCTGTAGCACCGCCTACATACCTCGCTCTGCTAATCCTGTTACCAGTGGCTGCTGCCAG
TGGCGATAAGTCGTGTCTTACCGGGTTGGACTCAAGACGATAGTTACCGGATAAGGCGCAGCGGTCGGGC
TGAACGGGGGGTTCGTGCACACAGCCCAGCTTGGAGCGAACGACCTACACCGAACTGAGATACCTACAGC
GTGAGCTATGAGAAAGCGCCACGCTTCCCGAAGGGAGAAAGGCGGACAGGTATCCGGTAAGCGGCAGGGT
CGGAACAGGAGAGCGCACGAGGGAGCTTCCAGGGGGAAACGCCTGGTATCTTTATAGTCCTGTCGGGTTT
CGCCACCTCTGACTTGAGCGTCGATTTTTGTGATGCTCGTCAGGGGGGCGGAGCCTATGGAAAAACGCCA
GCAACGCGGCCTTTTTACGGTTCCTGGCCTTTTGCTGGCCTTTTGCTCACATGTTCTTTCCTGCGTTATC
CCCTGATTCTGTGGATAACCGTATTACCGCCTTTGAGTGAGCTGATACCGCTCGCCGCAGCCGAACGACC
GAGCGCAGCGAGTCAGTGAGCGAGGAAGCGGAAGAGCGCCCAATACGCAAACCGCCTCTCCCCGCGCGTT
GGCCGATTCATTAATGCAGCTGGCACGACAGGTTTCCCGACTGGAAAGCGGGCAGTGAGCGCAACGCAAT
TAATGTGAGTTAGCTCACTCATTAGGCACCCCAGGCTTTACACTTTATGCTTCCGGCTCGTATGTTGTGT
GGAATTGTGAGCGGATAACAATTTCACACAGGAAACAGCTATGACCATGATTACGCCAAGCTCTAGCTAG
AGGTCGACGGTATACAGACATGATAAGATACATTGATGAGTTTGGACAAACCACAACTAGAATGCAGTGA
AAAAAATGCTTTATTTGTGAAATTTGTGATGCTATTGCTTTATTTGTAACCATTATAAGCTGCAATAAAC
AAGTTGGGGTGGGCGAAGAACTCCAGCATGAGATCCCCGCGCTGGAGGATCATCCAGCCGGCGTCCCGGA
AAACGATTCCGAAGCCCAACCTTTCATAGAAGGCGGCGGTGGAATCGAAATCTCGTGATGGCAGGTTGGG
CGTCGCTTGGTCGGTCATTTCGAACCCCAGAGTCCCGCTCAGAAGAACTCGTCAAGAAGGCGATAGAAGG
CGATGCGCTGCGAATCGGGAGCGGCGATACCGTAAAGCACGAGGAAGCGGTCAGCCCATTCGCCGCCAAG
CTCTTCAGCAATATCACGGGTAGCCAACGCTATGTCCTGATAGCGGTCCGCCACACCCAGCCGGCCACAG
TCGATGAATCCAGAAAAGCGGCCATTTTCCACCATGATATTCGGCAAGCAGGCATCGCCATGGGTCACGA
CGAGATCCTCGCCGTCGGGCATGCGCGCCTTGAGCCTGGCGAACAGTTCGGCTGGCGCGAGCCCCTGATG
CTCTTCGTCCAGATCATCCTGATCGACAAGACCGGCTTCCATCCGAGTACGTGCTCGCTCGATGCGATGT
TTCGCTTGGTGGTCGAATGGGCAGGTAGCCGGATCAAGCGTATGCAGCCGCCGCATTGCATCAGCCATGA
TGGATACTTTCTCGGCAGGAGCAAGGTGAGATGACAGGAGATCCTGCCCCGGCACTTCGCCCAATAGCAG
CCAGTCCCTTCCCGCTTCAGTGACAACGTCGAGCACAGCTGCGCAAGGAACGCCCGTCGTGGCCAGCCAC
GATAGCCGCGCTGCCTCGTCCTGCAGTTCATTCAGGGCACCGGACAGGTCGGTCTTGACAAAAAGAACCG
GGCGCCCCTGCGCTGACAGCCGGAACACGGCGGCATCAGAGCAGCCGATTGTCTGTTGTGCCCAGTCATA
GCCGAATAGCCTCTCCACCCAAGCGGCCGGAGAACCTGCGTGCAATCCATCTTGTTCAATCATGCGAAAC
GATCCTCATCCTGTCTCTTGATCAGATCCGAAAATGGATATACAAGCTCCCGGGAGCTTTTTGCAAAAGC
CTAGGCCTCCAAAAAAGCCTCCTCACTACTTCTGGAATAGCTCAGAGGCAGAGGCGGCCTCGGCCTCTGC
ATAAATAAAAAAAATTAGTCAGCCATGGGGCGGAGAATGGGCGGAACTGGGCGGAGTTAGGGGCGGGATG
GGCGGAGTTAGGGGCGGGACTATGGTTGCTGACTAATTGAGATGCATGCTTTGCATACTTCTGCCTGCTG
GGGAGCCTGGGGACTTTCCACACCTGGTTGCTGACTAATTGAGATGCATGCTTTGCATACTTCTGCCTGC
TGGGGAGCCTGGGGACTTTCCACACCCTAACTGACACACATTCCACAGAATTAATTCGCGTTAAATTTTT
GTTAAATCAGCTCATTTTTTAACCAATAGGCCGAAATCGGCAAAATCCCTTATAAATCAAAAGAATAGAC
CGAGATAGGGT
[37 nt withheld, positions 2742-2778]
AAAGAACGTGGACTCCAACGTCAAAGG
[49 nt withheld, positions 2806-2854]
T
[91 nt withheld, positions 2856-2946]
G
[124 nt withheld, positions 2948-3071]
GGGGATACCCCCTAGAGCCCCAGCTGGTTCTTTCCGCCTCAGAAGCCATAGAGCCCACCGCATCCCCAGC
ATGCCTGCTATTGTCTTCCCAATCCTCCCCCTTGCTGTCCTGCCCCACCCCACCCCCCAGAATAGAATGA
CACCTACTCAGACAATGCGATGCAATTTCCTCATTTTATTAGGAAAGGACAGTGGGAGTGGCACCTTCCA
GGGTCAAGGAAGGCACGGGGGAGGGGCAAACAACAGATGGCTGGCAACTAGAAGGCACAGTCGAGGCTGA
TCAGCGGGTTTAAACGGGCCCTCTAGACTCGAGTTAGGCAGGGGCCACCTGAGAAGTCTCGGTCTTAGAC
ACGGTGGTGCTGGCCTCATCGAATTCACCGGTGCGTCCACCGGTATCGATGATGAATTCGGGCTTTGACA
GAATCTGCATCTCATGCCTTTCAGTCCTCTCGCGGAATGTCATCCTGGAGTCCTGGCTCCTCTGCTCTCT
ACATGGAAAGGAAATGGAGGAACTAAAGACACAATATATCAGAGGGTTAATCGCACTATTGAGGGCGGGC
AGGTTCTGGATAATCACGCTGGCGTAAAATCGCTCTTGCGTGTCAGGCAACAAATTGAAATTGTCCAGGA
TATCGAAGAGAAAGTAGGGACTCCAGCAGCAGATGAAAGCCAGGATAATAATAATGGAATACTTAATGGC
CTTGATCTTAGCCTTAGAGATGAGACCGCGGTTGTAGCTGCTGCAAAGCTTCCCATCTGAGCAATTGCTA
ATCACGGTTTCGTAAGTCTTAGATTTTATCCAGATGGTGCGAATGACAATCCCGTACATTATGCTGATGA
TCGTCAGTGGAATGAAGTATACCAGGAAAGCCACGATCGTCATGTAAGGGGTCCAGTAACTGTCGTCTGG
CCAAAGGGCCCAGCATTGCACCTCTCCATTTGAAAGTGTTCTTTTGCCGAAAATGATCAGTGTGGGAATA
CTGAACAGGAAGGACAAGGACCAGGCAATAACTATGAGGACTCTGGCCTGCTTCTCGCCTTGCAGGAACT
TCATAGGATAGACGATAGCATGATATCGGTCGATTGACAGTGACACCAGGACATAGGTACTAGCATACAG
GAGGACAACCTGCAGATACCGAACCACTCTGCACACAAGATCCGGTGCTGTGAAATCCCCTGTGAACCTC
CAGTTGATGTCGGTCAGAATGTTCACCAGTCCGGTGAAACTGTCAGTTATTGCGAGCTGAGTAACAAAGA
AGGTCATTCGACTCTTCTTCTTCCGGCGCCAAGTGCTAAACAAGACCACACTGTTGCCAACAATAGTGAA
AACGAACAAGACCCACAGGGTTATCAGCTGTTCTGTCTTGAAGGAATAGTAGAATGAGCCCCATTCCTTA
CCTTCCACCACCTCGGTAAATGTGACGGTCTCGGTACAAGCGACAGGGCTGGAGTCCAGGGTCTGGCCGG
TACCTGATGAGTCGAAGGATCCCTCGGTAAAATTTGCAGGCATATCGATGCTGGCGTCATCATCGTCCTT
GTAGTCGGCGAATACCAGGCAGAAGATGTAGCTCAGGGCGATGATCGTCTTCATGGTGGCGCTAAGCTTA
AGTTTAAACGCTAGCCAGCTTGGGTCTCCCTATAGTGAGTCGTATTAATTTCGATAAGCCAGTAAGCAGT
GGGTTCTCTAGTTAGCCAGAGAGCTCTGCTTATATAGACCTCCCACCGTACACGCCTACCGCCCATTTGC
GTCAATGGGGCGGAGTTGTTACGACATTTTGGAAAGTCCCGTTGATTTTGGTGCCAAAACAAACTCCCAT
TGACGTCAATGGGGTGGAGACTTGGAAATCCCCGTGAGTCAAACCGCTATCCACGCCCATTGATGTACTG
CCAAAACCGCATCACCATGGTAATAGCGATGACTAATACGTAGATGTACTGCCAAGTAGGAAAGTCCCAT
AAGGTCATGTACTGGGCATAATGCCAGGCGGGCCATTTACCGTCATTGACGTCAATAGGGGGCGTACTTG
GCATATGATACACTTGATGTACTGCCAAGTGGGCAGTTTACCGTAAATACTCCACCCATTGACGTCAATG
GAAAGTCCCTATTGGCGTTACTATGGGAACATACGTCATTATTGACGTCAATGGGCGGGGGTCGTTGGGC
GGTCAGCCAGGCGGGCCATTTACCGTAAGTTATGTAACGCGGAACTCCATATATGGGCTATGAACTAATG
ACCCCGTAATTGATTACTATTAATAACTAGTCAATAATCAATGTCAACGCGTATATCTGGCCCGTACATC
GCGAAGCAGCGCAAAACGCCTAACCCTAAGCAGATTCTTCATGCAAATGTCGGTCAAGCCTTGCCTTGTT
GTAGCTTAAATTTTGCTCGCGCACTACTCAGCGACCTCCAACACACAAGCAGGGAGCAGATACTGGCTTA
ACTATGCGGCATCAGAGCAGATTGTACTGAGAGTGCACCATAGGGGATCGGGAGATCTCCCGATCCGTCG
ACGTCAGGTGGCACTTTTCGGGGAAATGTGCGCGGAACCCCTATTTGTTTATTTTTCTAAATACATTCAA
ATATGTATCCGCTCATGAGACAATAACCCTGATAAATGCTTCAATAATATTGAAAAAGGAAGAGTATGAG
TATTCAACATTTCCGTGTCGCCCTTATTCCCTTTTTTGCGGCATTTTGCCTTCCTGTTTTTGCTCACCCA
GAAACGCTGGTGAAAGTAAAAGATGCTGAAGATCAGTTGGGTGCACGAGTGGGTTACATCGAACTGGATC
TCAACAGCGGTAAGATCCTTGAGAGTTTTCGCCCCGAAGAACGTTTTCCAATGATGAGCACTTTTAAAGT
TCTGCTATGTGGCGCGGTATTATCCCGTATTGACGCCGGGCAAGAGCAACTCGGTCGCCGCATACACTAT
TCTCAGAATGACTTGGTTGAGTACTCACCAGTCACAGAAAAGCATCTTACGGATGGCATGACAGTAAGAG
AATTATGCAGTGCTGCCATAACCATGAGTGATAACACTGCGGCCAACTTACTTCTGACAACGATCGGAGG
ACCGAAGGAGCTAACCGCTTTTTTGCACAACATGGGGGATCATGTAACTCGCCTTGATCGTTGGGAACCG
GAGCTGAATGAAGCCATACCAAACGACGAGCGTGACACCACGATGCCTGTAGCAATGGCAACAACGTTGC
GCAAACTATTAACTGGCGAACTACTTACTCTAGCTTCCCGGCAACAATTAATAGACTGGATGGAGGCGGA
TAAAGTTGCAGGACCACTTCTGCGCTCGGCCCTTCCGGCTGGCTGGTTTATTGCTGATAAATCTGGAGCC
GGTGAGCGTGGGTCTCGCGGTATCATTGCAGCACTGGGGCCAGATGGTAAGCCCTCCCGTATCGTAGTTA
TCTACACGACGGGGAGTCAGGCAACTATGGATGAACGAAATAGACAGATCGCTGAGATAGGTGCCTCACT
GATTAAGCATTGGTAACTGTCAGACCAAGTTTACTCATATATACTTTAGATTGATTTAAAACTTCATTTT
TAATTTAAAAGG
Features (pLannotate 1.2.2; 21 found; start..end, strand, type, name):
    105..693     +  rep_origin     ori: high-copy-number ColE1/pMB1/pBR322/pUC origin of replication
    876..968     +  CDS            lacI (fragment): lac repressor; lacI; The lac repressor binds to the lac operator to inhibit transcription in E. coli. This inhibition can be relieved by adding lactose or isopropyl-β-D-thiogalactopyranoside (IPTG).
    981..1002    +  protein_bind   CAP binding site: CAP binding activates transcription in the presence of cAMP. E. coli catabolite activator protein
   1017..1047    +  promoter       lac promoter: promoter for the E. coli lac operon
   1055..1071    +  protein_bind   lac operator: The lac repressor binds to the lac operator to inhibit transcription in E. coli. This inhibition can be relieved by adding lactose or isopropyl-β-D-thiogalactopyranoside (IPTG). lac repressor encoded by lacI
   1144..1265    -  polyA_signal   SV40 poly(A) signal: SV40 polyadenylation signal
   1260..1418    -  CDS            ble (fragment): BLE_KLEPN - Experimental evidence at protein level: Swiss-Prot protein existence level 1. Binding protein with a strong affinity to the bleomycin family of antibiotics. Binds to CL990; an antimitotic-antibiotic compound. From Klebsiella pneumoniae.
   1442..2233    -  CDS            neo: KKA2_KLEPN - Also known as kan, nptII. Experimental evidence at protein level: Swiss-Prot protein existence level 1. Resistance to kanamycin, neomycin, paromomycin, ribostamycin, butirosin and gentamicin B. From Klebsiella pneumoniae.
   2300..2629    -  promoter       SV40 promoter: SV40 enhancer and early promoter
   2643..3071    -  rep_origin     f1 ori (sequence partly withheld): f1 bacteriophage origin of replication; arrow indicates direction of (+) strand synthesis
   3092..3113    -  promoter       SV40 promoter (fragment): SV40 enhancer and early promoter
   3117..3341    -  polyA_signal   bGH poly(A) signal: bovine growth hormone polyadenylation signal
   3472..4584    -  CDS            NPSR1: NPSR1_HUMAN - Also known as GPR154, GPRA, PGR14. Experimental evidence at protein level: Swiss-Prot protein existence level 1. G-protein coupled receptor for neuropeptide S (NPS) (PubMed:16790440). Promotes mobilization of intracellular Ca(2+) stores (PubMed:16790440). Inhibits cell growth in response to NPS binding (PubMed:15947423). Involved in pathogenesis of asthma and other IgE- mediated diseases. From Homo sapiens (Human).
   4597..4617    -  CDS            3xFLAG (fragment): three tandem FLAG® epitope tags
   4710..4728    -  promoter       T7 promoter: promoter for bacteriophage T7 RNA polymerase
   4744..4777    -  LTR            5' LTR (truncated) (fragment): truncated 5' long terminal repeat (LTR) from HIV-1
   4773..4976    -  promoter       CMV promoter: human cytomegalovirus (CMV) immediate early promoter
   4977..5356    -  enhancer       CMV enhancer: human cytomegalovirus immediate early enhancer
   5511..5563    +  misc_feature   bom (fragment): basis of mobility region from pBR322
   5622..5726    +  promoter       AmpR promoter: bla
   5727..6587    +  CDS            AmpR: β-lactamase; bla; confers resistance to ampicillin, carbenicillin, and related antibiotics
