[The description below was written by a language model from this plasmid's Addgene catalogue record and pLannotate feature annotations shown in this document.]
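Description:
NPS-DuET is a mammalian expression plasmid built on the pcDNA 3.1 (+) backbone that encodes the human neuropeptide S receptor 1 (NPSR1, also known as GPR154, GPRA or PGR14), a class A G protein-coupled receptor of the neuropeptide S family. Although the catalogue names the insert "NPS", the alternative names, depositor comments and the annotated coding sequence all identify it as the receptor rather than the peptide ligand. The 6.6 kb plasmid is propagated in E. coli through a high-copy ColE1/pUC-type origin with ampicillin selection from the β-lactamase gene. It also carries an f1 origin. An SV40 early promoter drives a neomycin/kanamycin phosphotransferase gene followed by an SV40 polyadenylation signal, which is the standard pcDNA3.1 cassette for selecting stably transfected mammalian cells.

The receptor open reading frame sits downstream of the CMV immediate early enhancer and promoter and ends at the bovine growth hormone polyadenylation signal. A T7 promoter lies between CMV and the insert and could support in vitro transcription. In the DuET design, the receptor is preceded by a cleavable hemagglutinin signal peptide and an N-terminal FLAG epitope, and it carries a C-terminal 1D4 epitope. The feature table picks up the FLAG sequence as a partial 3xFLAG match, but it does not annotate the signal peptide or the 1D4 tag, which are known only from the catalogue description. Small hits such as the lacI, ble, bom and HIV-1 LTR fragments are most likely backbone remnants or short sequence matches rather than functional elements. The insert was assembled by Gibson cloning. The dual tags give independent handles at each end of the receptor for detection and capture, and the construct is intended for expression in mammalian cells and proteomics studies. The associated publication concerns multiplexed selectivity screening of anti-GPCR antibodies.
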