Addgene plasmid #213353: NPS-DuET
Purpose: The DuET construct encodes the named human GPCR engineered with a cleaved hemagglutinin signal peptide, a 5' FLAG and a 3' 1D4 epitope tag optimized for expression in mammalian cells and proteomics studies.
Depositing lab: Thomas Sakmar. Depositing organization: Rockefeller University. Publication: Multiplexed selectivity screening of anti-GPCR antibodies. Dahl L, Kotliar IB, Bendes A, Dodig-Crnkovic T, Fromm S, Elofsson A, Uhlen M, Sakmar TP, Schwenk JM. Sci Adv. 2023 May 3;9(18):eadf9297. doi: 10.1126/sciadv.adf9297. Epub 2023 May 3. PubMed 37134173.
Backbone
  Vector backbone: pcDNA 3.1 (+)
  Vector type: Mammalian Expression
Growth in bacteria
  Bacterial resistance: Ampicillin, 100 μg/mL
  Growth temperature: 37°C
  Growth strain: DH5alpha
  Copy number: High Copy
Gene/Insert
  Gene/Insert name: NPS (alt names: Neuropeptide S receptor 1; GPR154, GPRA, PGR14, NPSR1)
  Species: H. sapiens (human)
  Entrez Gene: NPS
  Promoter: CMV, T7
  Tag / fusion protein: FLAG (N terminal on insert); 1D4 (C terminal on insert)
  Cloning method: Gibson Cloning
Terms and licenses: Academic/Nonprofit Terms; Industry Terms: Not Available to Industry
Depositor comments: Class: A, Family: Neuropeptide S. Ensembl ID: ENSG00000187258, Uniprot ID: Q6W5P4
How to cite: NPS-DuET was a gift from Thomas Sakmar (Addgene plasmid # 213353 ; http://n2t.net/addgene:213353 ; RRID:Addgene_213353)
